Addgene plasmid #105815: pC0056 - LwCas13a-msfGFP-NES
Purpose: Expresses active LwaCas13a-NES for mammalian RNA targeting
Depositing lab: Feng Zhang. Depositing organization: Broad Institute. Publication: RNA targeting with CRISPR-Cas13. Abudayyeh OO, Gootenberg JS, Essletzbichler P, Han S, Joung J, Belanto JJ, Verdine V, Cox DBT, Kellner MJ, Regev A, Lander ES, Voytas DF, Ting AY, Zhang F. Nature. 2017 Oct 4. doi: 10.1038/nature24049. PubMed 28976959.
Backbone
  Vector backbone: lenti(AMP)
  Backbone size w/o insert (bp): 9204
  Total vector size (bp): 13584
  Vector type: Mammalian Expression, Lentiviral, CRISPR
Growth in bacteria
  Bacterial resistance: Ampicillin, 100 μg/mL
  Growth temperature: 37°C
  Growth strain: NEB Stable
  Copy number: High Copy
Gene/Insert
  Gene/Insert name: LwCas13a (alt names: LwaCas13a; LwC2c2; Cas13a)
  Species: H. sapiens (human); Leptotrichia wadei
  Insert size (bp): 4380
  Promoter: EF-1a
  Tag / fusion protein: msfGFP-NES-3xHA (C terminal on insert); NES (N terminal on insert)
  Cloning method: Unknown
  Sequencing primers: 5′ n/a
Terms and licenses: Academic/Nonprofit Terms; Industry Terms: Not Available to Industry
How to cite: pC0056 - LwCas13a-msfGFP-NES was a gift from Feng Zhang (Addgene plasmid # 105815 ; http://n2t.net/addgene:105815 ; RRID:Addgene_105815)
