[The description below was written by a language model from this plasmid's Addgene catalogue record, the feature table of its GenBank file and pLannotate feature annotations shown in this document.]
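Description:
pC0056 - LwCas13a-msfGFP-NES is a 13.6 kb HIV-1-based lentiviral transfer plasmid for expressing catalytically active Leptotrichia wadei Cas13a (LwaCas13a, formerly C2c2) in mammalian cells. It is maintained in E. coli at high copy through a ColE1/pUC origin with ampicillin selection. The backbone also carries an f1 origin and an SV40/EM7-driven bleomycin/Zeocin resistance cassette that lies outside the LTRs, so it would not be transferred with the packaged viral genome. The lentiviral framework consists of a CMV enhancer/promoter fused to a truncated 5' LTR, which drives genomic RNA production in packaging cells. This is followed by the Ψ packaging signal with a gag fragment, the RRE for Rev-dependent export, cPPT/CTS, a WPRE downstream of the payload to boost transcript expression, a truncated 3' LTR and a bGH polyadenylation signal.

The payload is a single open reading frame driven by the constitutive EF-1α promoter. After a Kozak sequence, an N-terminal nuclear export signal is joined by a short GS linker to the Cas13a coding sequence. Next come a flexible (GGS)5 linker, monomeric superfolder GFP (which the automated annotation matches to the related moxGFP), a second GS linker and NES, and a 3xHA epitope tag. The two export signals bias the protein toward the cytoplasm, while GFP allows expression and localisation to be visualised and HA permits immunodetection. No guide RNA cassette is annotated, so the crRNA presumably has to be supplied from a separate construct. The plasmid is intended for RNA-guided targeting of transcripts in mammalian cells, delivered by transfection or lentiviral transduction.
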