LOCUS       pR0157_EF1a-BsiWI-NES- 13584 bp ds-DNA circular 21-NOV-2016
DEFINITION  .
FEATURES             Location/Qualifiers
     misc_binding    complement(11452..11474)
                     /label="LacO"
                     /ApEinfo_revcolor=#84b0dc
                     /ApEinfo_fwdcolor=#84b0dc
     misc_feature    3914..7369
                     /label="LwC2c2-3"
                     /ApEinfo_revcolor=#ffef86
                     /ApEinfo_fwdcolor=#ffef86
     misc_feature    3866..3871
                     /label="kozak"
                     /ApEinfo_revcolor=#c6c9d1
                     /ApEinfo_fwdcolor=#c6c9d1
     promoter        2602..3859
                     /label="EF-1a"
                     /ApEinfo_revcolor=#f8d3a9
                     /ApEinfo_fwdcolor=#f8d3a9
     LTR             9389..9569
                     /label="3' LTR"
                     /ApEinfo_revcolor=#75c6a9
                     /ApEinfo_fwdcolor=#75c6a9
     misc_feature    3908..3913
                     /label="GS linker"
                     /ApEinfo_revcolor=#d6b295
                     /ApEinfo_fwdcolor=#d6b295
     misc_feature    8168..8248
                     /label="HA tag 3x"
                     /ApEinfo_revcolor=#faac61
                     /ApEinfo_fwdcolor=#faac61
     promoter        complement(11478..11508)
                     /label="lac promoter"
                     /ApEinfo_revcolor=#c7b0e3
                     /ApEinfo_fwdcolor=#c7b0e3
     rep_origin      9888..10194
                     /label="F1 ori"
                     /ApEinfo_revcolor=#9eafd2
                     /ApEinfo_fwdcolor=#9eafd2
     misc_binding    1691..1895
                     /label="RRE"
                     /ApEinfo_revcolor=#75c6a9
                     /ApEinfo_fwdcolor=#75c6a9
     primer_bind     complement(11426..11446)
                     /label="M13-rev"
                     /ApEinfo_revcolor=#85dae9
                     /ApEinfo_fwdcolor=#85dae9
     misc_feature    8135..8167
                     /label="NES"
                     /ApEinfo_revcolor=#f8d3a9
                     /ApEinfo_fwdcolor=#f8d3a9
     promoter        314..617
                     /label="CMV enhancer"
                     /ApEinfo_revcolor=#c7b0e3
                     /ApEinfo_fwdcolor=#c7b0e3
     LTR             835..1015
                     /label="5'LTR"
                     /ApEinfo_revcolor=#d6b295
                     /ApEinfo_fwdcolor=#d6b295
     misc_feature    3875..3907
                     /label="NES"
                     /ApEinfo_revcolor=#b4abac
                     /ApEinfo_fwdcolor=#b4abac
     rep_origin      complement(11814..12496)
                     /label="ColE1 origin"
                     /ApEinfo_revcolor=#9eafd2
                     /ApEinfo_fwdcolor=#9eafd2
     misc_feature    8129..8134
                     /label="GS linker"
                     /ApEinfo_revcolor=#75c6a9
                     /ApEinfo_fwdcolor=#75c6a9
     misc_feature    7415..8128
                     /label="msfGFP"
                     /ApEinfo_revcolor=#b7e6d7
                     /ApEinfo_fwdcolor=#b7e6d7
     misc_feature    8284..8874
                     /label="WPRE"
                     /ApEinfo_revcolor=#b7e6d7
                     /ApEinfo_fwdcolor=#b7e6d7
     misc_feature    7370..7414
                     /label="Linker (GGS)5"
                     /ApEinfo_revcolor=#85dae9
                     /ApEinfo_fwdcolor=#85dae9
     CDS             complement(12594..13253)
                     /label="AmpR"
                     /ApEinfo_revcolor=#ffef86
                     /ApEinfo_fwdcolor=#ffef86
ORIGIN
        1 gtcgacggat cgggagatct cccgatcccc tatggtgcac tctcagtaca atctgctctg
       61 atgccgcata gttaagccag tatctgctcc ctgcttgtgt gttggaggtc gctgagtagt
      121 gcgcgagcaa aatttaagct acaacaaggc aaggcttgac cgacaattgc atgaagaatc
      181 tgcttagggt taggcgtttt gcgctgcttc gcgatgtacg ggccagatat acgcgttgac
      241 attgattatt gactagttat taatagtaat caattacggg gtcattagtt catagcccat
      301 atatggagtt ccgcgttaca taacttacgg taaatggccc gcctggctga ccgcccaacg
      361 acccccgccc attgacgtca ataatgacgt atgttcccat agtaacgcca atagggactt
      421 tccattgacg tcaatgggtg gagtatttac ggtaaactgc ccacttggca gtacatcaag
      481 tgtatcatat gccaagtacg ccccctattg acgtcaatga cggtaaatgg cccgcctggc
      541 attatgccca gtacatgacc ttatgggact ttcctacttg gcagtacatc tacgtattag
      601 tcatcgctat taccatggtg atgcggtttt ggcagtacat caatgggcgt ggatagcggt
      661 ttgactcacg gggatttcca agtctccacc ccattgacgt caatgggagt ttgttttggc
      721 accaaaatca acgggacttt ccaaaatgtc gtaacaactc cgccccattg acgcaaatgg
      781 gcggtaggcg tgtacggtgg gaggtctata taagcagcgc gttttgcctg tactgggtct
      841 ctctggttag accagatctg agcctgggag ctctctggct aactagggaa cccactgctt
      901 aagcctcaat aaagcttgcc ttgagtgctt caagtagtgt gtgcccgtct gttgtgtgac
      961 tctggtaact agagatccct cagacccttt tagtcagtgt ggaaaatctc tagcagtggc
     1021 gcccgaacag ggacttgaaa gcgaaaggga aaccagagga gctctctcga cgcaggactc
     1081 ggcttgctga agcgcgcacg gcaagaggcg aggggcggcg actggtgagt acgccaaaaa
     1141 ttttgactag cggaggctag aaggagagag atgggtgcga gagcgtcagt attaagcggg
     1201 ggagaattag atcgcgatgg gaaaaaattc ggttaaggcc agggggaaag aaaaaatata
     1261 aattaaaaca tatagtatgg gcaagcaggg agctagaacg attcgcagtt aatcctggcc
     1321 tgttagaaac atcagaaggc tgtagacaaa tactgggaca gctacaacca tcccttcaga
     1381 caggatcaga agaacttaga tcattatata atacagtagc aaccctctat tgtgtgcatc
     1441 aaaggataga gataaaagac accaaggaag ctttagacaa gatagaggaa gagcaaaaca
     1501 aaagtaagac caccgcacag caagcggccg ctgatcttca gacctggagg aggagatatg
     1561 agggacaatt ggagaagtga attatataaa tataaagtag taaaaattga accattagga
     1621 gtagcaccca ccaaggcaaa gagaagagtg gtgcagagag aaaaaagagc agtgggaata
     1681 ggagctttgt tccttgggtt cttgggagca gcaggaagca ctatgggcgc agcgtcaatg
     1741 acgctgacgg tacaggccag acaattattg tctggtatag tgcagcagca gaacaatttg
     1801 ctgagggcta ttgaggcgca acagcatctg ttgcaactca cagtctgggg catcaagcag
     1861 ctccaggcaa gaatcctggc tgtggaaaga tacctaaagg atcaacagct cctggggatt
     1921 tggggttgct ctggaaaact catttgcacc actgctgtgc cttggaatgc tagttggagt
     1981 aataaatctc tggaacagat ttggaatcac acgacctgga tggagtggga cagagaaatt
     2041 aacaattaca caagcttaat acactcctta attgaagaat cgcaaaacca gcaagaaaag
     2101 aatgaacaag aattattgga attagataaa tgggcaagtt tgtggaattg gtttaacata
     2161 acaaattggc tgtggtatat aaaattattc ataatgatag taggaggctt ggtaggttta
     2221 agaatagttt ttgctgtact ttctatagtg aatagagtta ggcagggata ttcaccatta
     2281 tcgtttcaga cccacctccc aaccccgagg ggacccgaca ggcccgaagg aatagaagaa
     2341 gaaggtggag agagagacag agacagatcc attcgattag tgaacggatc ggcactgcgt
     2401 gcgccaattc tgcagacaaa tggcagtatt catccacaat tttaaaagaa aaggggggat
     2461 tggggggtac agtgcagggg aaagaatagt agacataata gcaacagaca tacaaactaa
     2521 agaattacaa aaacaaatta caaaaattca aaattttcgg gtttattaca gggacagcag
     2581 agatccagtt tggttaatta atgcaaagat ggataaagtt ttaaacagag aggaatcttt
     2641 gcagctaatg gaccttctag gtcttgaaag gagtgggaat tggctccggt gcccgtcagt
     2701 gggcagagcg cacatcgccc acagtccccg agaagttggg gggaggggtc ggcaattgaa
     2761 ccggtgccta gagaaggtgg cgcggggtaa actgggaaag tgatgtcgtg tactggctcc
     2821 gcctttttcc cgagggtggg ggagaaccgt atataagtgc agtagtcgcc gtgaacgttc
     2881 tttttcgcaa cgggtttgcc gccagaacac aggtaagtgc cgtgtgtggt tcccgcgggc
     2941 ctggcctctt tacgggttat ggcccttgcg tgccttgaat tacttccact ggctgcagta
     3001 cgtgattctt gatcccgagc ttcgggttgg aagtgggtgg gagagttcga ggccttgcgc
     3061 ttaaggagcc ccttcgcctc gtgcttgagt tgaggcctgg cctgggcgct ggggccgccg
     3121 cgtgcgaatc tggtggcacc ttcgcgcctg tctcgctgct ttcgataagt ctctagccat
     3181 ttaaaatttt tgatgacctg ctgcgacgct ttttttctgg caagatagtc ttgtaaatgc
     3241 gggccaagat ctgcacactg gtatttcggt ttttggggcc gcgggcggcg acggggcccg
     3301 tgcgtcccag cgcacatgtt cggcgaggcg gggcctgcga gcgcggccac cgagaatcgg
     3361 acgggggtag tctcaagctg gccggcctgc tctggtgcct ggcctcgcgc cgccgtgtat
     3421 cgccccgccc tgggcggcaa ggctggcccg gtcggcacca gttgcgtgag cggaaagatg
     3481 gccgcttccc ggccctgctg cagggagctc aaaatggagg acgcggcgct cgggagagcg
     3541 ggcgggtgag tcacccacac aaaggaaaag ggcctttccg tcctcagccg tcgcttcatg
     3601 tgactccacg gagtaccggg cgccgtccag gcacctcgat tagttctcga gcttttggag
     3661 tacgtcgtct ttaggttggg gggaggggtt ttatgcgatg gagtttcccc acactgagtg
     3721 ggtggagact gaagttaggc cagcttggca cttgatgtaa ttctccttgg aatttgccct
     3781 ttttgagttt ggatcttggt tcattctcaa gcctcagaca gtggttcaaa gtttttttct
     3841 tccatttcag gtgtcgtgac GTACGGCCAC CATGctgtac cctgagcggc tgcggcggat
     3901 cctgaccgga tccATGAAAG TGACCAAGGT CGACGGCATC AGCCACAAGA AGTACATCGA
     3961 AGAGGGCAAG CTCGTGAAGT CCACCAGCGA GGAAAACCGG ACCAGCGAGA GACTGAGCGA
     4021 GCTGCTGAGC ATCCGGCTGG ACATCTACAT CAAGAACCCC GACAACGCCT CCGAGGAAGA
     4081 GAACCGGATC AGAAGAGAGA ACCTGAAGAA GTTCTTTAGC AACAAGGTGC TGCACCTGAA
     4141 GGACAGCGTG CTGTATCTGA AGAACCGGAA AGAAAAGAAC GCCGTGCAGG ACAAGAACTA
     4201 TAGCGAAGAG GACATCAGCG AGTACGACCT GAAAAACAAG AACAGCTTCT CCGTGCTGAA
     4261 GAAGATCCTG CTGAACGAGG ACGTGAACTC TGAGGAACTG GAAATCTTTC GGAAGGACGT
     4321 GGAAGCCAAG CTGAACAAGA TCAACAGCCT GAAGTACAGC TTCGAAGAGA ACAAGGCCAA
     4381 CTACCAGAAG ATCAACGAGA ACAACGTGGA AAAAGTGGGC GGCAAGAGCA AGCGGAACAT
     4441 CATCTACGAC TACTACAGAG AGAGCGCCAA GCGCAACGAC TACATCAACA ACGTGCAGGA
     4501 AGCCTTCGAC AAGCTGTATA AGAAAGAGGA TATCGAGAAA CTGTTTTTCC TGATCGAGAA
     4561 CAGCAAGAAG CACGAGAAGT ACAAGATCCG CGAGTACTAT CACAAGATCA TCGGCCGGAA
     4621 GAACGACAAA GAGAACTTCG CCAAGATTAT CTACGAAGAG ATCCAGAACG TGAACAACAT
     4681 CAAAGAGCTG ATTGAGAAGA TCCCCGACAT GTCTGAGCTG AAGAAAAGCC AGGTGTTCTA
     4741 CAAGTACTAC CTGGACAAAG AGGAACTGAA CGACAAGAAT ATTAAGTACG CCTTCTGCCA
     4801 CTTCGTGGAA ATCGAGATGT CCCAGCTGCT GAAAAACTAC GTGTACAAGC GGCTGAGCAA
     4861 CATCAGCAAC GATAAGATCA AGCGGATCTT CGAGTACCAG AATCTGAAAA AGCTGATCGA
     4921 AAACAAACTG CTGAACAAGC TGGACACCTA CGTGCGGAAC TGCGGCAAGT ACAACTACTA
     4981 TCTGCAAGTG GGCGAGATCG CCACCTCCGA CTTTATCGCC CGGAACCGGC AGAACGAGGC
     5041 CTTCCTGAGA AACATCATCG GCGTGTCCAG CGTGGCCTAC TTCAGCCTGA GGAACATCCT
     5101 GGAAACCGAG AACGAGAACG GTATCACCGG CCGGATGCGG GGCAAGACCG TGAAGAACAA
     5161 CAAGGGCGAA GAGAAATACG TGTCCGGCGA GGTGGACAAG ATCTACAATG AGAACAAGCA
     5221 GAACGAAGTG AAAGAAAATC TGAAGATGTT CTACAGCTAC GACTTCAACA TGGACAACAA
     5281 GAACGAGATC GAGGACTTCT TCGCCAACAT CGACGAGGCC ATCAGCAGCA TCAGACACGG
     5341 CATCGTGCAC TTCAACCTGG AACTGGAAGG CAAGGACATC TTCGCCTTCA AGAATATCGC
     5401 CCCCAGCGAG ATCTCCAAGA AGATGTTTCA GAACGAAATC AACGAAAAGA AGCTGAAGCT
     5461 GAAAATCTTC AAGCAGCTGA ACAGCGCCAA CGTGTTCAAC TACTACGAGA AGGATGTGAT
     5521 CATCAAGTAC CTGAAGAATA CCAAGTTCAA CTTCGTGAAC AAAAACATCC CCTTCGTGCC
     5581 CAGCTTCACC AAGCTGTACA ACAAGATTGA GGACCTGCGG AATACCCTGA AGTTTTTTTG
     5641 GAGCGTGCCC AAGGACAAAG AAGAGAAGGA CGCCCAGATC TACCTGCTGA AGAATATCTA
     5701 CTACGGCGAG TTCCTGAACA AGTTCGTGAA AAACTCCAAG GTGTTCTTTA AGATCACCAA
     5761 TGAAGTGATC AAGATTAACA AGCAGCGGAA CCAGAAAACC GGCCACTACA AGTATCAGAA
     5821 GTTCGAGAAC ATCGAGAAAA CCGTGCCCGT GGAATACCTG GCCATCATCC AGAGCAGAGA
     5881 GATGATCAAC AACCAGGACA AAGAGGAAAA GAATACCTAC ATCGACTTTA TTCAGCAGAT
     5941 TTTCCTGAAG GGCTTCATCG ACTACCTGAA CAAGAACAAT CTGAAGTATA TCGAGAGCAA
     6001 CAACAACAAT GACAACAACG ACATCTTCTC CAAGATCAAG ATCAAAAAGG ATAACAAAGA
     6061 GAAGTACGAC AAGATCCTGA AGAACTATGA GAAGCACAAT CGGAACAAAG AAATCCCTCA
     6121 CGAGATCAAT GAGTTCGTGC GCGAGATCAA GCTGGGGAAG ATTCTGAAGT ACACCGAGAA
     6181 TCTGAACATG TTTTACCTGA TCCTGAAGCT GCTGAACCAC AAAGAGCTGA CCAACCTGAA
     6241 GGGCAGCCTG GAAAAGTACC AGTCCGCCAA CAAAGAAGAA ACCTTCAGCG ACGAGTTGGA
     6301 ACTGATCAAC CTGCTGAACC TGGACAACAA CAGAGTGACC GAGGACTTCG AGCTGGAAGC
     6361 CAACGAGATC GGCAAGTTCC TGGACTTCAA CGAAAACAAA ATCAAGGACC GGAAAGAGCT
     6421 GAAAAAGTTC GACACCAACA AGATCTATTT CGACGGCGAG AACATCATCA AGCACCGGGC
     6481 CTTCTACAAT ATCAAGAAAT ACGGCATGCT GAATCTGCTG GAAAAGATCG CCGATAAGGC
     6541 CAAGTATAAG ATCAGCCTGA AAGAACTGAA AGAGTACAGC AACAAGAAGA ATGAGATTGA
     6601 AAAGAACTAC ACCATGCAGC AGAACCTGCA CCGGAAGTAC GCCAGACCCA AGAAGGACGA
     6661 AAAGTTCAAC GACGAGGACT ACAAAGAGTA TGAGAAGGCC ATCGGCAACA TCCAGAAGTA
     6721 CACCCACCTG AAGAACAAGG TGGAATTCAA TGAGCTGAAC CTGCTGCAGG GCCTGCTGCT
     6781 GAAGATCCTG CACCGGCTCG TGGGCTACAC CAGCATCTGG GAGCGGGACC TGAGATTCCG
     6841 GCTGAAGGGC GAGTTTCCCG AGAACCACTA CATCGAGGAA ATTTTCAATT TCGACAACTC
     6901 CAAGAATGTG AAGTACAAAA GCGGCCAGAT CGTGGAAAAG TATATCAACT TCTACAAAGA
     6961 ACTGTACAAG GACAATGTGG AAAAGCGGAG CATCTACTCC GACAAGAAAG TGAAGAAACT
     7021 GAAGCAGGAA AAAAAGGACC TGTACATCCG GAACTACATT GCCCACTTCA ACTACATCCC
     7081 CCACGCCGAG ATTAGCCTGC TGGAAGTGCT GGAAAACCTG CGGAAGCTGC TGTCCTACGA
     7141 CCGGAAGCTG AAGAACGCCA TCATGAAGTC CATCGTGGAC ATTCTGAAAG AATACGGCTT
     7201 CGTGGCCACC TTCAAGATCG GCGCTGACAA GAAGATCGAA ATCCAGACCC TGGAATCAGA
     7261 GAAGATCGTG CACCTGAAGA ATCTGAAGAA AAAGAAACTG ATGACCGACC GGAACAGCGA
     7321 GGAACTGTGC GAACTCGTGA AAGTCATGTT CGAGTACAAG GCCCTGGAAG GAGGAGGTGG
     7381 AAGCGGAGGA GGAGGAAGCG GAGGAGGAGG TAGCGTGAGT AAAGGTGAAG AACTCTTCAC
     7441 TGGAGTAGTG CCCATTCTGG TAGAGCTTGA TGGAGATGTA AATGGACATA AATTCTCCGT
     7501 CAGGGGCGAA GGCGAAGGGG ACGCCACGAA TGGTAAGCTG ACTCTGAAAT TCATCTGTAC
     7561 GACGGGCAAA CTGCCCGTCC CATGGCCTAC ACTCGTAACG ACCCTCACCT ACGGCGTGCA
     7621 ATGCTTTTCT CGATATCCCG ACCACATGAA ACAGCATGAC TTTTTCAAGT CTGCAATGCC
     7681 TGAAGGTTAT GTTCAAGAAA GGACCATCAG CTTTAAGGAT GATGGTACAT ATAAAACCCG
     7741 AGCCGAGGTT AAATTTGAAG GGGACACTCT GGTTAATCGA ATTGAACTGA AAGGTATTGA
     7801 TTTTAAGGAG GACGGTAACA TACTGGGGCA CAAGTTGGAG TACAACTTTA ACAGCCATAA
     7861 TGTGTATATT ACCGCTGATA AGCAGAAAAA TGGGATAAAG GCCAACTTTA AGATCCGACA
     7921 TAATGTCGAA GATGGTAGTG TTCAACTGGC TGATCATTAC CAACAAAATA CGCCCATCGG
     7981 AGATGGACCT GTACTCTTGC CTGACAATCA TTATCTCTCC ACGCAATCAA AGCTTTCCAA
     8041 GGACCCAAAC GAAAAGAGAG ATCACATGGT CCTTCTGGAA TTTGTGACTG CCGCAGGCAT
     8101 CACTCTCGGT ATGGATGAGC TGTACAAGgg atccctgTAT cctgagcggc tgcggcggat
     8161 cctgacctac ccatacgatg ttccagatta cgcttatccc tacgacgtgc ctgattatgc
     8221 atacccatat gatgtccccg actatgccta aGaattcgat atcaagctta tcgataatca
     8281 acctctggat tacaaaattt gtgaaagatt gactggtatt cttaactatg ttgctccttt
     8341 tacgctatgt ggatacgctg ctttaatgcc tttgtatcat gctattgctt cccgtatggc
     8401 tttcattttc tcctccttgt ataaatcctg gttgctgtct ctttatgagg agttgtggcc
     8461 cgttgtcagg caacgtggcg tggtgtgcac tgtgtttgct gacgcaaccc ccactggttg
     8521 gggcattgcc accacctgtc agctcctttc cgggactttc gctttccccc tccctattgc
     8581 cacggcggaa ctcatcgccg cctgccttgc ccgctgctgg acaggggctc ggctgttggg
     8641 cactgacaat tccgtggtgt tgtcggggaa atcatcgtcc tttccttggc tgctcgcctg
     8701 tgttgccacc tggattctgc gcgggacgtc cttctgctac gtcccttcgg ccctcaatcc
     8761 agcggacctt ccttcccgcg gcctgctgcc ggctctgcgg cctcttccgc gtcttcgcct
     8821 tcgccctcag acgagtcgga tctccctttg ggccgcctcc ccgcatcgat accgtcgacc
     8881 tcgagaccta gaaaaacatg gagcaatcac aagtagcaat acagcagcta ccaatgctga
     8941 ttgtgcctgg ctagaagcac aagaggagga ggaggtgggt tttccagtca cacctcaggt
     9001 acctttaaga ccaatgactt acaaggcagc tgtagatctt agccactttt taaaagaaaa
     9061 ggggggactg gaagggctaa ttcactccca acgaagacaa gatatccttg atctgtggat
     9121 ctaccacaca caaggctact tccctgattg gcagaactac acaccagggc cagggatcag
     9181 atatccactg acctttggat ggtgctacaa gctagtacca gttgagcaag agaaggtaga
     9241 agaagccaat gaaggagaga acacccgctt gttacaccct gtgagcctgc atgggatgga
     9301 tgacccggag agagaagtat tagagtggag gtttgacagc cgcctagcat ttcatcacat
     9361 ggcccgagag ctgcatccgg actgtactgg gtctctctgg ttagaccaga tctgagcctg
     9421 ggagctctct ggctaactag ggaacccact gcttaagcct caataaagct tgccttgagt
     9481 gcttcaagta gtgtgtgccc gtctgttgtg tgactctggt aactagagat ccctcagacc
     9541 cttttagtca gtgtggaaaa tctctagcag ggcccgttta aacccgctga tcagcctcga
     9601 ctgtgccttc tagttgccag ccatctgttg tttgcccctc ccccgtgcct tccttgaccc
     9661 tggaaggtgc cactcccact gtcctttcct aataaaatga ggaaattgca tcgcattgtc
     9721 tgagtaggtg tcattctatt ctggggggtg gggtggggca ggacagcaag ggggaggatt
     9781 gggaagacaa tagcaggcat gctggggatg cggtgggctc tatggcttct gaggcggaaa
     9841 gaaccagctg gggctctagg gggtatcccc nnnnnnnnnn nnnnnnnnnn nnnnnnnnnn
     9901 nnnnnnnnnn nnnnnnnnnn nnnnnnnnnn nnnnnnnnnn nnnnnnnnnn nnnnnnnnnn
     9961 nnnnnnnnnn nnnnnnnnnn nnnnnnnnnn nnnncnnnnn nnnnnnnnnn nnnnnnnnnn
    10021 nnnnnnnnnn nnnnnnnnnn nnnnnnnnnn nnnnnnnnnn nnnnnnnnnn nnnnnnnnnn
    10081 nnnnnnannn nnnnnnnnnn nnnnnnnnnn nnnnnnnnnn nnnnnnnnnn nnnnnncctt
    10141 tgacgttgga gtccacgttc tttnnnnnnn nnnnnnnnnn nnnnnnnnnn nnnnnnnnnn
    10201 accctatctc ggtctattct tttgatttat aagggatttt gccgatttcg gcctattggt
    10261 taaaaaatga gctgatttaa caaaaattta acgcgaatta attctgtgga atgtgtgtca
    10321 gttagggtgt ggaaagtccc caggctcccc agcaggcaga agtatgcaaa gcatgcatct
    10381 caattagtca gcaaccaggt gtggaaagtc cccaggctcc ccagcaggca gaagtatgca
    10441 aagcatgcat ctcaattagt cagcaaccat agtcccgccc ctaactccgc ccatcccgcc
    10501 cctaactccg cccagttccg cccattctcc gccccatggc tgactaattt tttttattta
    10561 tgcagaggcc gaggccgcct ctgcctctga gctattccag aagtagtgag gaggcttttt
    10621 tggaggccta ggcttttgca aaaagctccc gggagcttgt atatccattt tcggatctga
    10681 tcagcacgtg ttgacaatta atcatcggca tagtatatcg gcatagtata atacgacaag
    10741 gtgaggaact aaaccatggc caagttgacc agtgccgttc cggtgctcac cgcgcgcgac
    10801 gtcgccggag cggtcgagtt ctggaccgac cggctcgggt tctcccggga cttcgtggag
    10861 gacgacttcg ccggtgtggt ccgggacgac gtgaccctgt tcatcagcgc ggtccaggac
    10921 caggtggtgc cggacaacac cctggcctgg gtgtgggtgc gcggcctgga cgagctgtac
    10981 gccgagtggt cggaggtcgt gtccacgaac ttccgggacg cctccgggcc ggccatgacc
    11041 gagatcggcg agcagccgtg ggggcgggag ttcgccctgc gcgacccggc cggcaactgc
    11101 gtgcacttcg tggccgagga gcaggactga cacgtgctac gagatttcga ttccaccgcc
    11161 gccttctatg aaaggttggg cttcggaatc gttttccggg acgccggctg gatgatcctc
    11221 cagcgcgggg atctcatgct ggagttcttc gcccacccca acttgtttat tgcagcttat
    11281 aatggttaca aataaagcaa tagcatcaca aatttcacaa ataaagcatt tttttcactg
    11341 cattctagtt gtggtttgtc caaactcatc aatgtatctt atcatgtctg tataccgtcg
    11401 acctctagct agagcttggc gtaatcatgg tcatagctgt ttcctgtgtg aaattgttat
    11461 ccgctcacaa ttccacacaa catacgagcc ggaagcataa agtgtaaagc ctggggtgcc
    11521 taatgagtga gctaactcac attaattgcg ttgcgctcac tgcccgcttt ccagtcggga
    11581 aacctgtcgt gccagctgca ttaatgaatc ggccaacgcg cggggagagg cggtttgcgt
    11641 attgggcgct cttccgcttc ctcgctcact gactcgctgc gctcggtcgt tcggctgcgg
    11701 cgagcggtat cagctcactc aaaggcggta atacggttat ccacagaatc aggggataac
    11761 gcaggaaaga acatgtgagc aaaaggccag caaaaggcca ggaaccgtaa aaaggccgcg
    11821 ttgctggcgt ttttccatag gctccgcccc cctgacgagc atcacaaaaa tcgacgctca
    11881 agtcagaggt ggcgaaaccc gacaggacta taaagatacc aggcgtttcc ccctggaagc
    11941 tccctcgtgc gctctcctgt tccgaccctg ccgcttaccg gatacctgtc cgcctttctc
    12001 ccttcgggaa gcgtggcgct ttctcatagc tcacgctgta ggtatctcag ttcggtgtag
    12061 gtcgttcgct ccaagctggg ctgtgtgcac gaaccccccg ttcagcccga ccgctgcgcc
    12121 ttatccggta actatcgtct tgagtccaac ccggtaagac acgacttatc gccactggca
    12181 gcagccactg gtaacaggat tagcagagcg aggtatgtag gcggtgctac agagttcttg
    12241 aagtggtggc ctaactacgg ctacactaga agaacagtat ttggtatctg cgctctgctg
    12301 aagccagtta ccttcggaaa aagagttggt agctcttgat ccggcaaaca aaccaccgct
    12361 ggtagcggtg gtttttttgt ttgcaagcag cagattacgc gcagaaaaaa aggatctcaa
    12421 gaagatcctt tgatcttttc tacggggtct gacgctcagt ggaacgaaaa ctcacgttaa
    12481 gggattttgg tcatgagatt atcaaaaagg atcttcacct agatcctttt aaattaaaaa
    12541 tgaagtttta aatcaatcta aagtatatat gagtaaactt ggtctgacag ttaccaatgc
    12601 ttaatcagtg aggcacctat ctcagcgatc tgtctatttc gttcatccat agttgcctga
    12661 ctccccgtcg tgtagataac tacgatacgg gagggcttac catctggccc cagtgctgca
    12721 atgataccgc gagacccacg ctcaccggct ccagatttat cagcaataaa ccagccagcc
    12781 ggaagggccg agcgcagaag tggtcctgca actttatccg cctccatcca gtctattaat
    12841 tgttgccggg aagctagagt aagtagttcg ccagttaata gtttgcgcaa cgttgttgcc
    12901 attgctacag gcatcgtggt gtcacgctcg tcgtttggta tggcttcatt cagctccggt
    12961 tcccaacgat caaggcgagt tacatgatcc cccatgttgt gcaaaaaagc ggttagctcc
    13021 ttcggtcctc cgatcgttgt cagaagtaag ttggccgcag tgttatcact catggttatg
    13081 gcagcactgc ataattctct tactgtcatg ccatccgtaa gatgcttttc tgtgactggt
    13141 gagtactcaa ccaagtcatt ctgagaatag tgtatgcggc gaccgagttg ctcttgcccg
    13201 gcgtcaatac gggataatac cgcgccacat agcagaactt taaaagtgct catcattgga
    13261 aaacgttctt cggggcgaaa actctcaagg atcttaccgc tgttgagatc cagttcgatg
    13321 taacccactc gtgcacccaa ctgatcttca gcatctttta ctttcaccag cgtttctggg
    13381 tgagcaaaaa caggaaggca aaatgccgca aaaaagggaa taagggcgac acggaaatgt
    13441 tgaatactca tactcttcct ttttcaatat tattgaagca tttatcaggg ttattgtctc
    13501 atgagcggat acatatttga atgtatttag aaaaataaac aaataggggt tccgcgcaca
    13561 tttccccgaa aagtgccacc tgac
//
