Features (pLannotate 1.2.2; 33 found; start..end, strand, type, name):
     31..83      -  misc_feature   bom (fragment): basis of mobility region from pBR322
    238..617     +  enhancer       CMV enhancer: human cytomegalovirus immediate early enhancer
    618..817     +  promoter       CMV promoter: human cytomegalovirus (CMV) immediate early promoter
    835..1015    +  LTR            5' LTR (truncated): truncated 5' long terminal repeat (LTR) from HIV-1
   1062..1187    +  misc_feature   HIV-1 Ψ: packaging signal of human immunodeficiency virus type 1
   1171..1534    +  CDS            HIV-1 gag (fragment): gag protein from human immunodeficiency virus 1; gag
   1680..1913    +  misc_feature   RRE: The Rev response element (RRE) of HIV-1 allows for Rev-dependent mRNA export from the nucleus to the cytoplasm.
   2290..2390    +  CDS            Rev (fragment): human immunodeficiency virus 1 (HIV-1) Rev protein; rev; enhances nuclear export of unspliced and incompletely spliced viral mRNAs
   2440..2557    +  misc_feature   cPPT/CTS: central polypurine tract and central termination sequence of HIV-1
   2609..2675    +  CDS            small t antigen (fragment): SV40 (simian virus 40) small t antigen
   2682..3860    +  promoter       EF-1α promoter: strong constitutive promoter for human elongation factor EF-1α
   3915..7370    +  CDS            LwCas13a: Leptotrichia wadei CRISPR-Cas effector that acts as an RNA-guided RNAse (Abudayyeh et al., 2017) previously called C2c2
   7416..8129    +  CDS            moxGFP: moxGFP is a basic (constitutively fluorescent) green fluorescent protein published in 2015, derived from Aequorea victoria. It is reported to be a rapidly-maturing monomer.
   8169..8249    +  CDS            3xHA: three tandem HA epitope tags
   8253..8277    +  misc_feature   MCS (fragment): pBluescript multiple cloning site
   8277..8865    +  misc_feature   WPRE: woodchuck hepatitis virus posttranscriptional regulatory element
   8802..9383    +  CDS            nef (fragment): NEF_HV1H2 - Experimental evidence at protein level: Swiss-Prot protein existence level 1. Extracellular Nef protein targets CD4(+) T-lymphocytes for apoptosis by interacting with CXCR4 surface receptors. From Human immunodeficiency virus type 1 group M subtype B (isolate HXB2) (HIV-1).
   9390..9570    +  LTR            5' LTR (truncated): truncated 5' long terminal repeat (LTR) from HIV-1
   9602..9826    +  polyA_signal   bGH poly(A) signal: bovine growth hormone polyadenylation signal
   9830..9851    +  promoter       SV40 promoter (fragment): SV40 enhancer and early promoter
   9872..10300   +  rep_origin     f1 ori (sequence partly withheld): f1 bacteriophage origin of replication; arrow indicates direction of (+) strand synthesis
  10314..10643   +  promoter       SV40 promoter: SV40 enhancer and early promoter
  10691..10738   +  promoter       EM7 promoter: synthetic bacterial promoter&nbsp
  10757..11131   +  CDS            BleoR: antibiotic-binding protein; Sh ble from Streptoalloteichus hindustanus; confers resistance to bleomycin, phleomycin, and Zeocin™
  11141..11266   +  CDS            ble (fragment): BLE_KLEPN - Experimental evidence at protein level: Swiss-Prot protein existence level 1. Binding protein with a strong affinity to the bleomycin family of antibiotics. Binds to CL990; an antimitotic-antibiotic compound. From Klebsiella pneumoniae.
  11261..11382   +  polyA_signal   SV40 poly(A) signal: SV40 polyadenylation signal
  11453..11475   -  protein_bind   lac operator (fragment): The lac repressor binds to the lac operator to inhibit transcription in E. coli. This inhibition can be relieved by adding lactose or isopropyl-β-D-thiogalactopyranoside (IPTG). lac repressor encoded by lacI
  11479..11509   -  promoter       lac promoter: promoter for the E. coli lac operon
  11524..11545   -  protein_bind   CAP binding site: CAP binding activates transcription in the presence of cAMP. E. coli catabolite activator protein
  11558..11650   -  CDS            lacI (fragment): lac repressor; lacI; The lac repressor binds to the lac operator to inhibit transcription in E. coli. This inhibition can be relieved by adding lactose or isopropyl-β-D-thiogalactopyranoside (IPTG).
  11833..12421   -  rep_origin     ori: high-copy-number ColE1/pMB1/pBR322/pUC origin of replication
  12592..13452   -  CDS            AmpR: β-lactamase; bla; confers resistance to ampicillin, carbenicillin, and related antibiotics
  13453..13557   -  promoter       AmpR promoter: bla
>Addgene plasmid #105815 | pC0056 - LwCas13a-msfGFP-NES | addgene full sequence | sequence record 203592 | Addgene NGS Result
GTCGACGGATCGGGAGATCTCCCGATCCCCTATGGTGCACTCTCAGTACAATCTGCTCTGATGCCGCATA
GTTAAGCCAGTATCTGCTCCCTGCTTGTGTGTTGGAGGTCGCTGAGTAGTGCGCGAGCAAAATTTAAGCT
ACAACAAGGCAAGGCTTGACCGACAATTGCATGAAGAATCTGCTTAGGGTTAGGCGTTTTGCGCTGCTTC
GCGATGTACGGGCCAGATATACGCGTTGACATTGATTATTGACTAGTTATTAATAGTAATCAATTACGGG
GTCATTAGTTCATAGCCCATATATGGAGTTCCGCGTTACATAACTTACGGTAAATGGCCCGCCTGGCTGA
CCGCCCAACGACCCCCGCCCATTGACGTCAATAATGACGTATGTTCCCATAGTAACGCCAATAGGGACTT
TCCATTGACGTCAATGGGTGGAGTATTTACGGTAAACTGCCCACTTGGCAGTACATCAAGTGTATCATAT
GCCAAGTACGCCCCCTATTGACGTCAATGACGGTAAATGGCCCGCCTGGCATTATGCCCAGTACATGACC
TTATGGGACTTTCCTACTTGGCAGTACATCTACGTATTAGTCATCGCTATTACCATGGTGATGCGGTTTT
GGCAGTACATCAATGGGCGTGGATAGCGGTTTGACTCACGGGGATTTCCAAGTCTCCACCCCATTGACGT
CAATGGGAGTTTGTTTTGGCACCAAAATCAACGGGACTTTCCAAAATGTCGTAACAACTCCGCCCCATTG
ACGCAAATGGGCGGTAGGCGTGTACGGTGGGAGGTCTATATAAGCAGCGCGTTTTGCCTGTACTGGGTCT
CTCTGGTTAGACCAGATCTGAGCCTGGGAGCTCTCTGGCTAACTAGGGAACCCACTGCTTAAGCCTCAAT
AAAGCTTGCCTTGAGTGCTTCAAGTAGTGTGTGCCCGTCTGTTGTGTGACTCTGGTAACTAGAGATCCCT
CAGACCCTTTTAGTCAGTGTGGAAAATCTCTAGCAGTGGCGCCCGAACAGGGACTTGAAAGCGAAAGGGA
AACCAGAGGAGCTCTCTCGACGCAGGACTCGGCTTGCTGAAGCGCGCACGGCAAGAGGCGAGGGGCGGCG
ACTGGTGAGTACGCCAAAAATTTTGACTAGCGGAGGCTAGAAGGAGAGAGATGGGTGCGAGAGCGTCAGT
ATTAAGCGGGGGAGAATTAGATCGCGATGGGAAAAAATTCGGTTAAGGCCAGGGGGAAAGAAAAAATATA
AATTAAAACATATAGTATGGGCAAGCAGGGAGCTAGAACGATTCGCAGTTAATCCTGGCCTGTTAGAAAC
ATCAGAAGGCTGTAGACAAATACTGGGACAGCTACAACCATCCCTTCAGACAGGATCAGAAGAACTTAGA
TCATTATATAATACAGTAGCAACCCTCTATTGTGTGCATCAAAGGATAGAGATAAAAGACACCAAGGAAG
CTTTAGACAAGATAGAGGAAGAGCAAAACAAAAGTAAGACCACCGCACAGCAAGCGGCCGCTGATCTTCA
GACCTGGAGGAGGAGATATGAGGGACAATTGGAGAAGTGAATTATATAAATATAAAGTAGTAAAAATTGA
ACCATTAGGAGTAGCACCCACCAAGGCAAAGAGAAGAGTGGTGCAGAGAGAAAAAAGAGCAGTGGGAATA
GGAGCTTTGTTCCTTGGGTTCTTGGGAGCAGCAGGAAGCACTATGGGCGCAGCGTCAATGACGCTGACGG
TACAGGCCAGACAATTATTGTCTGGTATAGTGCAGCAGCAGAACAATTTGCTGAGGGCTATTGAGGCGCA
ACAGCATCTGTTGCAACTCACAGTCTGGGGCATCAAGCAGCTCCAGGCAAGAATCCTGGCTGTGGAAAGA
TACCTAAAGGATCAACAGCTCCTGGGGATTTGGGGTTGCTCTGGAAAACTCATTTGCACCACTGCTGTGC
CTTGGAATGCTAGTTGGAGTAATAAATCTCTGGAACAGATTTGGAATCACACGACCTGGATGGAGTGGGA
CAGAGAAATTAACAATTACACAAGCTTAATACACTCCTTAATTGAAGAATCGCAAAACCAGCAAGAAAAG
AATGAACAAGAATTATTGGAATTAGATAAATGGGCAAGTTTGTGGAATTGGTTTAACATAACAAATTGGC
TGTGGTATATAAAATTATTCATAATGATAGTAGGAGGCTTGGTAGGTTTAAGAATAGTTTTTGCTGTACT
TTCTATAGTGAATAGAGTTAGGCAGGGATATTCACCATTATCGTTTCAGACCCACCTCCCAACCCCGAGG
GGACCCGACAGGCCCGAAGGAATAGAAGAAGAAGGTGGAGAGAGAGACAGAGACAGATCCATTCGATTAG
TGAACGGATCGGCACTGCGTGCGCCAATTCTGCAGACAAATGGCAGTATTCATCCACAATTTTAAAAGAA
AAGGGGGGATTGGGGGGTACAGTGCAGGGGAAAGAATAGTAGACATAATAGCAACAGACATACAAACTAA
AGAATTACAAAAACAAATTACAAAAATTCAAAATTTTCGGGTTTATTACAGGGACAGCAGAGATCCAGTT
TGGTTAATTAATGCAAAGATGGATAAAGTTTTAAACAGAGAGGAATCTTTGCAGCTAATGGACCTTCTAG
GTCTTGAAAGGAGTGGGAATTGGCTCCGGTGCCCGTCAGTGGGCAGAGCGCACATCGCCCACAGTCCCCG
AGAAGTTGGGGGGAGGGGTCGGCAATTGAACCGGTGCCTAGAGAAGGTGGCGCGGGGTAAACTGGGAAAG
TGATGTCGTGTACTGGCTCCGCCTTTTTCCCGAGGGTGGGGGAGAACCGTATATAAGTGCAGTAGTCGCC
GTGAACGTTCTTTTTCGCAACGGGTTTGCCGCCAGAACACAGGTAAGTGCCGTGTGTGGTTCCCGCGGGC
CTGGCCTCTTTACGGGTTATGGCCCTTGCGTGCCTTGAATTACTTCCACCTGGCTGCAGTACGTGATTCT
TGATCCCGAGCTTCGGGTTGGAAGTGGGTGGGAGAGTTCGAGGCCTTGCGCTTAAGGAGCCCCTTCGCCT
CGTGCTTGAGTTGAGGCCTGGCCTGGGCGCTGGGGCCGCCGCGTGCGAATCTGGTGGCACCTTCGCGCCT
GTCTCGCTGCTTTCGATAAGTCTCTAGCCATTTAAAATTTTTGATGACCTGCTGCGACGCTTTTTTTCTG
GCAAGATAGTCTTGTAAATGCGGGCCAAGATCTGCACACTGGTATTTCGGTTTTTGGGGCCGCGGGCGGC
GACGGGGCCCGTGCGTCCCAGCGCACATGTTCGGCGAGGCGGGGCCTGCGAGCGCGGCCACCGAGAATCG
GACGGGGGTAGTCTCAAGCTGGCCGGCCTGCTCTGGTGCCTGGCCTCGCGCCGCCGTGTATCGCCCCGCC
CTGGGCGGCAAGGCTGGCCCGGTCGGCACCAGTTGCGTGAGCGGAAAGATGGCCGCTTCCCGGCCCTGCT
GCAGGGAGCTCAAAATGGAGGACGCGGCGCTCGGGAGAGCGGGCGGGTGAGTCACCCACACAAAGGAAAA
GGGCCTTTCCGTCCTCAGCCGTCGCTTCATGTGACTCCACGGAGTACCGGGCGCCGTCCAGGCACCTCGA
TTAGTTCTCGAGCTTTTGGAGTACGTCGTCTTTAGGTTGGGGGGAGGGGTTTTATGCGATGGAGTTTCCC
CACACTGAGTGGGTGGAGACTGAAGTTAGGCCAGCTTGGCACTTGATGTAATTCTCCTTGGAATTTGCCC
TTTTTGAGTTTGGATCTTGGTTCATTCTCAAGCCTCAGACAGTGGTTCAAAGTTTTTTTCTTCCATTTCA
GGTGTCGTGACGTACGGCCACCATGCTGTACCCTGAGCGGCTGCGGCGGATCCTGACCGGATCCATGAAA
GTGACCAAGGTCGACGGCATCAGCCACAAGAAGTACATCGAAGAGGGCAAGCTCGTGAAGTCCACCAGCG
AGGAAAACCGGACCAGCGAGAGACTGAGCGAGCTGCTGAGCATCCGGCTGGACATCTACATCAAGAACCC
CGACAACGCCTCCGAGGAAGAGAACCGGATCAGAAGAGAGAACCTGAAGAAGTTCTTTAGCAACAAGGTG
CTGCACCTGAAGGACAGCGTGCTGTATCTGAAGAACCGGAAAGAAAAGAACGCCGTGCAGGACAAGAACT
ATAGCGAAGAGGACATCAGCGAGTACGACCTGAAAAACAAGAACAGCTTCTCCGTGCTGAAGAAGATCCT
GCTGAACGAGGACGTGAACTCTGAGGAACTGGAAATCTTTCGGAAGGACGTGGAAGCCAAGCTGAACAAG
ATCAACAGCCTGAAGTACAGCTTCGAAGAGAACAAGGCCAACTACCAGAAGATCAACGAGAACAACGTGG
AAAAAGTGGGCGGCAAGAGCAAGCGGAACATCATCTACGACTACTACAGAGAGAGCGCCAAGCGCAACGA
CTACATCAACAACGTGCAGGAAGCCTTCGACAAGCTGTATAAGAAAGAGGATATCGAGAAACTGTTTTTC
CTGATCGAGAACAGCAAGAAGCACGAGAAGTACAAGATCCGCGAGTACTATCACAAGATCATCGGCCGGA
AGAACGACAAAGAGAACTTCGCCAAGATTATCTACGAAGAGATCCAGAACGTGAACAACATCAAAGAGCT
GATTGAGAAGATCCCCGACATGTCTGAGCTGAAGAAAAGCCAGGTGTTCTACAAGTACTACCTGGACAAA
GAGGAACTGAACGACAAGAATATTAAGTACGCCTTCTGCCACTTCGTGGAAATCGAGATGTCCCAGCTGC
TGAAAAACTACGTGTACAAGCGGCTGAGCAACATCAGCAACGATAAGATCAAGCGGATCTTCGAGTACCA
GAATCTGAAAAAGCTGATCGAAAACAAACTGCTGAACAAGCTGGACACCTACGTGCGGAACTGCGGCAAG
TACAACTACTATCTGCAAGTGGGCGAGATCGCCACCTCCGACTTTATCGCCCGGAACCGGCAGAACGAGG
CCTTCCTGAGAAACATCATCGGCGTGTCCAGCGTGGCCTACTTCAGCCTGAGGAACATCCTGGAAACCGA
GAACGAGAACGGTATCACCGGCCGGATGCGGGGCAAGACCGTGAAGAACAACAAGGGCGAAGAGAAATAC
GTGTCCGGCGAGGTGGACAAGATCTACAATGAGAACAAGCAGAACGAAGTGAAAGAAAATCTGAAGATGT
TCTACAGCTACGACTTCAACATGGACAACAAGAACGAGATCGAGGACTTCTTCGCCAACATCGACGAGGC
CATCAGCAGCATCAGACACGGCATCGTGCACTTCAACCTGGAACTGGAAGGCAAGGACATCTTCGCCTTC
AAGAATATCGCCCCCAGCGAGATCTCCAAGAAGATGTTTCAGAACGAAATCAACGAAAAGAAGCTGAAGC
TGAAAATCTTCAAGCAGCTGAACAGCGCCAACGTGTTCAACTACTACGAGAAGGATGTGATCATCAAGTA
CCTGAAGAATACCAAGTTCAACTTCGTGAACAAAAACATCCCCTTCGTGCCCAGCTTCACCAAGCTGTAC
AACAAGATTGAGGACCTGCGGAATACCCTGAAGTTTTTTTGGAGCGTGCCCAAGGACAAAGAAGAGAAGG
ACGCCCAGATCTACCTGCTGAAGAATATCTACTACGGCGAGTTCCTGAACAAGTTCGTGAAAAACTCCAA
GGTGTTCTTTAAGATCACCAATGAAGTGATCAAGATTAACAAGCAGCGGAACCAGAAAACCGGCCACTAC
AAGTATCAGAAGTTCGAGAACATCGAGAAAACCGTGCCCGTGGAATACCTGGCCATCATCCAGAGCAGAG
AGATGATCAACAACCAGGACAAAGAGGAAAAGAATACCTACATCGACTTTATTCAGCAGATTTTCCTGAA
GGGCTTCATCGACTACCTGAACAAGAACAATCTGAAGTATATCGAGAGCAACAACAACAATGACAACAAC
GACATCTTCTCCAAGATCAAGATCAAAAAGGATAACAAAGAGAAGTACGACAAGATCCTGAAGAACTATG
AGAAGCACAATCGGAACAAAGAAATCCCTCACGAGATCAATGAGTTCGTGCGCGAGATCAAGCTGGGGAA
GATTCTGAAGTACACCGAGAATCTGAACATGTTTTACCTGATCCTGAAGCTGCTGAACCACAAAGAGCTG
ACCAACCTGAAGGGCAGCCTGGAAAAGTACCAGTCCGCCAACAAAGAAGAAACCTTCAGCGACGAGTTGG
AACTGATCAACCTGCTGAACCTGGACAACAACAGAGTGACCGAGGACTTCGAGCTGGAAGCCAACGAGAT
CGGCAAGTTCCTGGACTTCAACGAAAACAAAATCAAGGACCGGAAAGAGCTGAAAAAGTTCGACACCAAC
AAGATCTATTTCGACGGCGAGAACATCATCAAGCACCGGGCCTTCTACAATATCAAGAAATACGGCATGC
TGAATCTGCTGGAAAAGATCGCCGATAAGGCCAAGTATAAGATCAGCCTGAAAGAACTGAAAGAGTACAG
CAACAAGAAGAATGAGATTGAAAAGAACTACACCATGCAGCAGAACCTGCACCGGAAGTACGCCAGACCC
AAGAAGGACGAAAAGTTCAACGACGAGGACTACAAAGAGTATGAGAAGGCCATCGGCAACATCCAGAAGT
ACACCCACCTGAAGAACAAGGTGGAATTCAATGAGCTGAACCTGCTGCAGGGCCTGCTGCTGAAGATCCT
GCACCGGCTCGTGGGCTACACCAGCATCTGGGAGCGGGACCTGAGATTCCGGCTGAAGGGCGAGTTTCCC
GAGAACCACTACATCGAGGAAATTTTCAATTTCGACAACTCCAAGAATGTGAAGTACAAAAGCGGCCAGA
TCGTGGAAAAGTATATCAACTTCTACAAAGAACTGTACAAGGACAATGTGGAAAAGCGGAGCATCTACTC
CGACAAGAAAGTGAAGAAACTGAAGCAGGAAAAAAAGGACCTGTACATCCGGAACTACATTGCCCACTTC
AACTACATCCCCCACGCCGAGATTAGCCTGCTGGAAGTGCTGGAAAACCTGCGGAAGCTGCTGTCCTACG
ACCGGAAGCTGAAGAACGCCATCATGAAGTCCATCGTGGACATTCTGAAAGAATACGGCTTCGTGGCCAC
CTTCAAGATCGGCGCTGACAAGAAGATCGAAATCCAGACCCTGGAATCAGAGAAGATCGTGCACCTGAAG
AATCTGAAGAAAAAGAAACTGATGACCGACCGGAACAGCGAGGAACTGTGCGAACTCGTGAAAGTCATGT
TCGAGTACAAGGCCCTGGAAGGAGGAGGTGGAAGCGGAGGAGGAGGAAGCGGAGGAGGAGGTAGCGTGAG
TAAAGGTGAAGAACTCTTCACTGGAGTAGTGCCCATTCTGGTAGAGCTTGATGGAGATGTAAATGGACAT
AAATTCTCCGTCAGGGGCGAAGGCGAAGGGGACGCCACGAATGGTAAGCTGACTCTGAAATTCATCTGTA
CGACGGGCAAACTGCCCGTCCCATGGCCTACACTCGTAACGACCCTCACCTACGGCGTGCAATGCTTTTC
TCGATATCCCGACCACATGAAACAGCATGACTTTTTCAAGTCTGCAATGCCTGAAGGTTATGTTCAAGAA
AGGACCATCAGCTTTAAGGATGATGGTACATATAAAACCCGAGCCGAGGTTAAATTTGAAGGGGACACTC
TGGTTAATCGAATTGAACTGAAAGGTATTGATTTTAAGGAGGACGGTAACATACTGGGGCACAAGTTGGA
GTACAACTTTAACAGCCATAATGTGTATATTACCGCTGATAAGCAGAAAAATGGGATAAAGGCCAACTTT
AAGATCCGACATAATGTCGAAGATGGTAGTGTTCAACTGGCTGATCATTACCAACAAAATACGCCCATCG
GAGATGGACCTGTACTCTTGCCTGACAATCATTATCTCTCCACGCAATCAAAGCTTTCCAAGGACCCAAA
CGAAAAGAGAGATCACATGGTCCTTCTGGAATTTGTGACTGCCGCAGGCATCACTCTCGGTATGGATGAG
CTGTACAAGGGATCCCTGTATCCTGAGCGGCTGCGGCGGATCCTGACCTACCCATACGATGTTCCAGATT
ACGCTTATCCCTACGACGTGCCTGATTATGCATACCCATATGATGTCCCCGACTATGCCTAAGAATTCGA
TATCAAGCTTATCGATAATCAACCTCTGGATTACAAAATTTGTGAAAGATTGACTGGTATTCTTAACTAT
GTTGCTCCTTTTACGCTATGTGGATACGCTGCTTTAATGCCTTTGTATCATGCTATTGCTTCCCGTATGG
CTTTCATTTTCTCCTCCTTGTATAAATCCTGGTTGCTGTCTCTTTATGAGGAGTTGTGGCCCGTTGTCAG
GCAACGTGGCGTGGTGTGCACTGTGTTTGCTGACGCAACCCCCACTGGTTGGGGCATTGCCACCACCTGT
CAGCTCCTTTCCGGGACTTTCGCTTTCCCCCTCCCTATTGCCACGGCGGAACTCATCGCCGCCTGCCTTG
CCCGCTGCTGGACAGGGGCTCGGCTGTTGGGCACTGACAATTCCGTGGTGTTGTCGGGGAAATCATCGTC
CTTTCCTTGGCTGCTCGCCTGTGTTGCCACCTGGATTCTGCGCGGGACGTCCTTCTGCTACGTCCCTTCG
GCCCTCAATCCAGCGGACCTTCCTTCCCGCGGCCTGCTGCCGGCTCTGCGGCCTCTTCCGCGTCTTCGCC
TTCGCCCTCAGACGAGTCGGATCTCCCTTTGGGCCGCCTCCCCGCATCGATACCGTCGACCTCGAGACCT
AGAAAAACATGGAGCAATCACAAGTAGCAATACAGCAGCTACCAATGCTGATTGTGCCTGGCTAGAAGCA
CAAGAGGAGGAGGAGGTGGGTTTTCCAGTCACACCTCAGGTACCTTTAAGACCAATGACTTACAAGGCAG
CTGTAGATCTTAGCCACTTTTTAAAAGAAAAGGGGGGACTGGAAGGGCTAATTCACTCCCAACGAAGACA
AGATATCCTTGATCTGTGGATCTACCACACACAAGGCTACTTCCCTGATTGGCAGAACTACACACCAGGG
CCAGGGATCAGATATCCACTGACCTTTGGATGGTGCTACAAGCTAGTACCAGTTGAGCAAGAGAAGGTAG
AAGAAGCCAATGAAGGAGAGAACACCCGCTTGTTACACCCTGTGAGCCTGCATGGGATGGATGACCCGGA
GAGAGAAGTATTAGAGTGGAGGTTTGACAGCCGCCTAGCATTTCATCACATGGCCCGAGAGCTGCATCCG
GACTGTACTGGGTCTCTCTGGTTAGACCAGATCTGAGCCTGGGAGCTCTCTGGCTAACTAGGGAACCCAC
TGCTTAAGCCTCAATAAAGCTTGCCTTGAGTGCTTCAAGTAGTGTGTGCCCGTCTGTTGTGTGACTCTGG
TAACTAGAGATCCCTCAGACCCTTTTAGTCAGTGTGGAAAATCTCTAGCAGGGCCCGTTTAAACCCGCTG
ATCAGCCTCGACTGTGCCTTCTAGTTGCCAGCCATCTGTTGTTTGCCCCTCCCCCGTGCCTTCCTTGACC
CTGGAAGGTGCCACTCCCACTGTCCTTTCCTAATAAAATGAGGAAATTGCATCGCATTGTCTGAGTAGGT
GTCATTCTATTCTGGGGGGTGGGGTGGGGCAGGACAGCAAGGGGGAGGATTGGGAAGACAATAGCAGGCA
TGCTGGGGATGCGGTGGGCTCTATGGCTTCTGAGGCGGAAAGAACCAGCTGGGGCTCTAGGGGGTATCCC
C
[124 nt withheld, positions 9872-9995]
C
[91 nt withheld, positions 9997-10087]
A
[49 nt withheld, positions 10089-10137]
CCTTTGACGTTGGAGTCCACGTTCTTT
[37 nt withheld, positions 10165-10201]
ACCCTATCTCGGTCTATTCTTTTGATTTATAAGGGATTTTGCCGATTTCGGCCTATTGGTTAAAAAATGA
GCTGATTTAACAAAAATTTAACGCGAATTAATTCTGTGGAATGTGTGTCAGTTAGGGTGTGGAAAGTCCC
CAGGCTCCCCAGCAGGCAGAAGTATGCAAAGCATGCATCTCAATTAGTCAGCAACCAGGTGTGGAAAGTC
CCCAGGCTCCCCAGCAGGCAGAAGTATGCAAAGCATGCATCTCAATTAGTCAGCAACCATAGTCCCGCCC
CTAACTCCGCCCATCCCGCCCCTAACTCCGCCCAGTTCCGCCCATTCTCCGCCCCATGGCTGACTAATTT
TTTTTATTTATGCAGAGGCCGAGGCCGCCTCTGCCTCTGAGCTATTCCAGAAGTAGTGAGGAGGCTTTTT
TGGAGGCCTAGGCTTTTGCAAAAAGCTCCCGGGAGCTTGTATATCCATTTTCGGATCTGATCAGCACGTG
TTGACAATTAATCATCGGCATAGTATATCGGCATAGTATAATACGACAAGGTGAGGAACTAAACCATGGC
CAAGTTGACCAGTGCCGTTCCGGTGCTCACCGCGCGCGACGTCGCCGGAGCGGTCGAGTTCTGGACCGAC
CGGCTCGGGTTCTCCCGGGACTTCGTGGAGGACGACTTCGCCGGTGTGGTCCGGGACGACGTGACCCTGT
TCATCAGCGCGGTCCAGGACCAGGTGGTGCCGGACAACACCCTGGCCTGGGTGTGGGTGCGCGGCCTGGA
CGAGCTGTACGCCGAGTGGTCGGAGGTCGTGTCCACGAACTTCCGGGACGCCTCCGGGCCGGCCATGACC
GAGATCGGCGAGCAGCCGTGGGGGCGGGAGTTCGCCCTGCGCGACCCGGCCGGCAACTGCGTGCACTTCG
TGGCCGAGGAGCAGGACTGACACGTGCTACGAGATTTCGATTCCACCGCCGCCTTCTATGAAAGGTTGGG
CTTCGGAATCGTTTTCCGGGACGCCGGCTGGATGATCCTCCAGCGCGGGGATCTCATGCTGGAGTTCTTC
GCCCACCCCAACTTGTTTATTGCAGCTTATAATGGTTACAAATAAAGCAATAGCATCACAAATTTCACAA
ATAAAGCATTTTTTTCACTGCATTCTAGTTGTGGTTTGTCCAAACTCATCAATGTATCTTATCATGTCTG
TATACCGTCGACCTCTAGCTAGAGCTTGGCGTAATCATGGTCATAGCTGTTTCCTGTGTGAAATTGTTAT
CCGCTCACAATTCCACACAACATACGAGCCGGAAGCATAAAGTGTAAAGCCTGGGGTGCCTAATGAGTGA
GCTAACTCACATTAATTGCGTTGCGCTCACTGCCCGCTTTCCAGTCGGGAAACCTGTCGTGCCAGCTGCA
TTAATGAATCGGCCAACGCGCGGGGAGAGGCGGTTTGCGTATTGGGCGCTCTTCCGCTTCCTCGCTCACT
GACTCGCTGCGCTCGGTCGTTCGGCTGCGGCGAGCGGTATCAGCTCACTCAAAGGCGGTAATACGGTTAT
CCACAGAATCAGGGGATAACGCAGGAAAGAACATGTGAGCAAAAGGCCAGCAAAAGGCCAGGAACCGTAA
AAAGGCCGCGTTGCTGGCGTTTTTCCATAGGCTCCGCCCCCCTGACGAGCATCACAAAAATCGACGCTCA
AGTCAGAGGTGGCGAAACCCGACAGGACTATAAAGATACCAGGCGTTTCCCCCTGGAAGCTCCCTCGTGC
GCTCTCCTGTTCCGACCCTGCCGCTTACCGGATACCTGTCCGCCTTTCTCCCTTCGGGAAGCGTGGCGCT
TTCTCATAGCTCACGCTGTAGGTATCTCAGTTCGGTGTAGGTCGTTCGCTCCAAGCTGGGCTGTGTGCAC
GAACCCCCCGTTCAGCCCGACCGCTGCGCCTTATCCGGTAACTATCGTCTTGAGTCCAACCCGGTAAGAC
ACGACTTATCGCCACTGGCAGCAGCCACTGGTAACAGGATTAGCAGAGCGAGGTATGTAGGCGGTGCTAC
AGAGTTCTTGAAGTGGTGGCCTAACTACGGCTACACTAGAAGAACAGTATTTGGTATCTGCGCTCTGCTG
AAGCCAGTTACCTTCGGAAAAAGAGTTGGTAGCTCTTGATCCGGCAAACAAACCACCGCTGGTAGCGGTG
GTTTTTTTGTTTGCAAGCAGCAGATTACGCGCAGAAAAAAAGGATCTCAAGAAGATCCTTTGATCTTTTC
TACGGGGTCTGACGCTCAGTGGAACGAAAACTCACGTTAAGGGATTTTGGTCATGAGATTATCAAAAAGG
ATCTTCACCTAGATCCTTTTAAATTAAAAATGAAGTTTTAAATCAATCTAAAGTATATATGAGTAAACTT
GGTCTGACAGTTACCAATGCTTAATCAGTGAGGCACCTATCTCAGCGATCTGTCTATTTCGTTCATCCAT
AGTTGCCTGACTCCCCGTCGTGTAGATAACTACGATACGGGAGGGCTTACCATCTGGCCCCAGTGCTGCA
ATGATACCGCGAGACCCACGCTCACCGGCTCCAGATTTATCAGCAATAAACCAGCCAGCCGGAAGGGCCG
AGCGCAGAAGTGGTCCTGCAACTTTATCCGCCTCCATCCAGTCTATTAATTGTTGCCGGGAAGCTAGAGT
AAGTAGTTCGCCAGTTAATAGTTTGCGCAACGTTGTTGCCATTGCTACAGGCATCGTGGTGTCACGCTCG
TCGTTTGGTATGGCTTCATTCAGCTCCGGTTCCCAACGATCAAGGCGAGTTACATGATCCCCCATGTTGT
GCAAAAAAGCGGTTAGCTCCTTCGGTCCTCCGATCGTTGTCAGAAGTAAGTTGGCCGCAGTGTTATCACT
CATGGTTATGGCAGCACTGCATAATTCTCTTACTGTCATGCCATCCGTAAGATGCTTTTCTGTGACTGGT
GAGTACTCAACCAAGTCATTCTGAGAATAGTGTATGCGGCGACCGAGTTGCTCTTGCCCGGCGTCAATAC
GGGATAATACCGCGCCACATAGCAGAACTTTAAAAGTGCTCATCATTGGAAAACGTTCTTCGGGGCGAAA
ACTCTCAAGGATCTTACCGCTGTTGAGATCCAGTTCGATGTAACCCACTCGTGCACCCAACTGATCTTCA
GCATCTTTTACTTTCACCAGCGTTTCTGGGTGAGCAAAAACAGGAAGGCAAAATGCCGCAAAAAAGGGAA
TAAGGGCGACACGGAAATGTTGAATACTCATACTCTTCCTTTTTCAATATTATTGAAGCATTTATCAGGG
TTATTGTCTCATGAGCGGATACATATTTGAATGTATTTAGAAAAATAAACAAATAGGGGTTCCGCGCACA
TTTCCCCGAAAAGTGCCACCTGAC
